Addgene plasmid #189613: pB-Tet-On-Arl13b-RhoA sensor
Purpose: Tet-On cilia-targeted RhoA sensor (Xlone piggybac back-bone); Arl13b-fused with a sGFP-mScarlet-I based sensor
Depositing lab: David Clapham. Depositing organization: HHMI, Janelia Research Campus. Publication: A serotonergic axon-cilium synapse drives nuclear signaling to alter chromatin accessibility. Sheu SH, Upadhyayula S, Dupuy V, Pang S, Deng F, Wan J, Walpita D, Pasolli HA, Houser J, Sanchez-Martinez S, Brauchi SE, Banala S, Freeman M, Xu CS, Kirchhausen T, Hess HF, Lavis L, Li Y, Chaumont-Dubel S, Clapham DE. Cell. 2022 Sep 1;185(18):3390-3407.e18. doi: 10.1016/j.cell.2022.07.026. PubMed 36055200.
Backbone
  Vector backbone: Xlone
  Total vector size (bp): 9369
  Vector type: Mammalian Expression
  Selectable markers: Blasticidin
Growth in bacteria
  Bacterial resistance: Ampicillin, 100 μg/mL
  Growth temperature: 37°C
  Growth strain: NEB Stable
  Copy number: High Copy
Gene/Insert
  Gene/Insert name: Arl13b
  Species: H. sapiens (human)
  GenBank ID: NM_026577.4
  Promoter: Tet3G
  Tag / fusion protein: GFP and mScarlet (C terminal on backbone)
  Entrez Gene: ARL13B (a.k.a. ARL2L1, JBTS8)
  Cloning method: Unknown
  Sequencing primers: 5′ N/A; 3′ N/A
Terms and licenses: Academic/Nonprofit Terms; Industry Terms: Not Available to Industry
Depositor comments: Backbone from: https://www.addgene.org/96930/
How to cite: pB-Tet-On-Arl13b-RhoA sensor was a gift from David Clapham (Addgene plasmid # 189613 ; http://n2t.net/addgene:189613 ; RRID:Addgene_189613)
