[The description below was written by a language model from this plasmid's Addgene catalogue record and pLannotate feature annotations shown in this document.]
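Description:
pB-Tet-On-Arl13b-RhoA sensor is a 9.4 kb mammalian expression plasmid built on the XLone piggyBac backbone, an all-in-one doxycycline-inducible system intended for transposase-mediated stable integration into mammalian cells. The piggyBac terminal repeats themselves are not called out in the feature table. In bacteria it replicates from a high-copy ColE1/pUC-type origin and is selected with ampicillin (AmpR). Remnants of lac, rop and bom sequences are leftover cloning-vector fragments.

The inducible cassette is driven by the TRE3GS promoter, a third-generation Tet-responsive promoter with low background activity. It expresses a single fusion protein that begins with ARL13B, a cilium-specific small GTPase used here to localize the payload to the primary cilium. The catalogue lists the species as human and the annotation matches the human protein, although the GenBank accession given may correspond to a different species' transcript. Downstream follow a fragment of PKN1 (presumably its Rho-binding region), mScarlet-I, a linker annotated as a ribosomal protein L9 fragment, an EGFP-type green fluorescent protein (described as sGFP by the depositor), and human RhoA, ending at an SV40 poly(A) signal. This layout is that of a unimolecular FRET biosensor: active RhoA would bind the PKN1 domain and change the green-to-red energy transfer between the two fluorophores.

On the opposite strand, an EF-1α core promoter constitutively drives a Tet-On 3G-type reverse transactivator followed by blasticidin S deaminase. This supplies both doxycycline responsiveness and blasticidin selection of stable cells. The construct is used for inducible readout of RhoA activity within primary cilia.
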