Features (pLannotate 1.2.2; 25 found; start..end, strand, type, name):
      9..376     +  promoter       TRE3GS promoter: 3rd-generation Tet-responsive promoter that can be activated by binding of Tet-On® 3G, modified to eliminate binding sites for endogenous mammalian transcription factors
    395..1678    +  CDS            ARL13B: AR13B_HUMAN - Also known as ARL2L1. Experimental evidence at protein level: Swiss-Prot protein existence level 1. Cilium-specific protein required to control the microtubule- based, ciliary axoneme structure. May act by maintaining the association between IFT subcomplexes A and B. Binds GTP but is not able to hydrolyze it; the GTPase activity remains unclear. Required to pattern the neural tube. Involved in cerebral cortex development: required for the initial formation of a polarized radial glial scaffold, the first step in the construction of the cerebral cortex, by regulating ciliary signal
   1680..1702    +  misc_feature   MCS (fragment): multiple cloning site
   1805..1984    +  CDS            PKN1 (fragment): PKN1_HUMAN - Also known as PAK1, PKN, PRK1, PRKCL1. Experimental evidence at protein level: Swiss-Prot protein existence level 1. PKC-related serine/threonine-protein kinase involved in various processes such as regulation of the intermediate filaments of the actin cytoskeleton, cell migration, tumor cell invasion and transcription regulation. Part of a signaling cascade that begins with the activation of the adrenergic receptor ADRA1B and leads to the activation of MAPK14. Regulates the cytoskeletal network by phosphorylating proteins such as VIM and neurofilament proteins NEFH, NEFL and NEFM
   1988..2683    +  CDS            mScarlet-I: mScarlet-I is a basic (constitutively fluorescent) red fluorescent protein published in 2016, derived from synthetic construct. It is reported to be a rapidly-maturing monomer with moderate acid sensitivity.
   2675..2758    +  CDS            rplI (fragment): RL9_GEOKA - Protein inferred from homology: Swiss-Prot protein existence level 3. Binds to the 23S rRNA. From Geobacillus kaustophilus (strain HTA426).
   2882..3562    +  CDS            (3-F)Tyr-EGFP: (3-F)Tyr-EGFP is a basic (constitutively fluorescent) green fluorescent protein published in 2004, derived from Aequorea victoria.
   3569..4147    +  CDS            RhoA (sequence partly withheld): human Rho family small GTPase RhoA
   4331..4465    -  polyA_signal   SV40 poly(A) signal: SV40 polyadenylation signal
   4782..4939    +  CDS            lacZα (fragment): LacZα fragment of β-galactosidase; lacZ fragment
   4945..5044    -  misc_feature   bom (fragment): basis of mobility region from pBR322
   5146..5181    -  CDS            rop (fragment): Rop protein, which maintains plasmids at low copy number; rop
   5276..5380    +  promoter       AmpR promoter: bla
   5381..6241    +  CDS            AmpR: β-lactamase; bla; confers resistance to ampicillin, carbenicillin, and related antibiotics
   6412..7000    +  rep_origin     ori: high-copy-number ColE1/pMB1/pBR322/pUC origin of replication
   7183..7275    +  CDS            lacI (fragment): lac repressor; lacI; The lac repressor binds to the lac operator to inhibit transcription in E. coli. This inhibition can be relieved by adding lactose or isopropyl-β-D-thiogalactopyranoside (IPTG).
   7288..7309    +  protein_bind   CAP binding site: CAP binding activates transcription in the presence of cAMP. E. coli catabolite activator protein
   7324..7354    +  promoter       lac promoter: promoter for the E. coli lac operon
   7362..7378    +  protein_bind   lac operator: The lac repressor binds to the lac operator to inhibit transcription in E. coli. This inhibition can be relieved by adding lactose or isopropyl-β-D-thiogalactopyranoside (IPTG). lac repressor encoded by lacI
   7666..7747    -  polyA_signal   SV40 poly(A) signal: SV40 polyadenylation signal
   7770..7853    -  CDS            large T antigen (fragment): large T antigen from SV40 (simian virus 40)
   7864..8262    -  CDS            BSD: blasticidin S deaminase; Aspergillus terreus BSD; confers resistance to blasticidin
   8335..8445    -  CDS            VP48: 3 tandem repeats of the minimal activation domain of herpes simplex virus VP16 (Cheng et al., 2013)
   8375..9072    -  CDS            rtTA3 (fragment): reverse tetracycline transactivator 3 activates expression from Tet-responsive promoters in the presence of doxycycline
   9125..9336    -  promoter       EF-1α core promoter: core promoter for human elongation factor EF-1α
>Addgene plasmid #189613 | pB-Tet-On-Arl13b-RhoA sensor | addgene full sequence | sequence record 387515 | Addgene NGS Result
ATCACCTCGAGTTTACTCCCTATCAGTGATAGAGAACGTATGAAGAGTTTACTCCCTATCAGTGATAGAG
AACGTATGCAGACTTTACTCCCTATCAGTGATAGAGAACGTATAAGGAGTTTACTCCCTATCAGTGATAG
AGAACGTATGACCAGTTTACTCCCTATCAGTGATAGAGAACGTATCTACAGTTTACTCCCTATCAGTGAT
AGAGAACGTATATCCAGTTTACTCCCTATCAGTGATAGAGAACGTATAAGCTTTGCTTATGTAAACCAGG
GCGCCTATAAAAGAGTGCTGATTTTTTGAGTAAACTTCAATTCCACAACACTTTTGTCTTATACCAACTT
TCCGTACCACTTCCTACCCTCGTAAAGGTACCACGCGTGCCACCATGTTCAGTCTGATGGCCAGTTGCTG
CGGCTGGTTCAAGCGGTGGCGGGAGCCTGTCAGAAAGGTGACTCTTTTGATGGTGGGACTTGATAATGCT
GGTAAAACCGCAACAGCAAAGGGAATCCAAGGAGAATACCCTGAAGATGTAGCTCCTACTGTTGGATTTT
CAAAAATTAACCTTAGACAAGGAAAGTTTGAAGTCACCATCTTTGACTTGGGAGGTGGAATAAGAATTCG
GGGAATCTGGAAGAATTACTATGCTGAATCCTATGGGGTAATATTTGTTGTGGATTCCAGTGATGAAGAG
AGAATGGAAGAGACAAAAGAGGCTATGTCAGAAATGCTAAGACATCCTAGGATATCGGGAAAGCCTATAT
TGGTGTTGGCAAATAAACAAGATAAAGAAGGAGCTTTAGGAGAAGCTGATGTCATTGAATGTCTATCTCT
GGAAAAATTGGTCAATGAGCACAAGTGCCTGTGTCAGATAGAACCATGTTCAGCAATCTCGGGGTATGGA
AAGAAAATTGACAAGTCCATTAAAAAAGGCCTTTATTGGCTGCTACATGTTATTGCAAGAGACTTTGATG
CCTTAAATGAACGCATCCAAAAAGAGACAACAGAGCAGCGTGCTCTTGAGGAACAAGAGAAACAAGAAAG
AGCTGAACGAGTGCGAAAATTACGAGAAGAAAGAAAACAAAATGAACAGGAGCAGGCTGAACTCGATGGA
ACCAGTGGTCTGGCTGAGTTGGACCCAGAACCAACGAATCCTTTCCAGCCAATAGCATCTGTAATCATTG
AGAATGAAGGAAAACTTGAAAGAGAGAAAAAAAACCAAAAAATGGAGAAAGACAGTGATGGCTGCCACCT
GAAACATAAAATGGAGCATGAGCAAATAGAGACACAAGGCCAGGTTAATCACAATGGCCAAAAAAATAAT
GAATTTGGACTAGTAGAAAATTATAAGGAGGCATTAACACAGCAGTTAAAGAATGAAGATGAGACAGACC
GGCCATCATTGGAATCAGCTAATGGTAAAAAGAAAACTAAGAAACTAAGAATGAAAAGGAACCACCGGGT
AGAACCACTTAATATAGATGACTGTGCTCCTGAGAGTCCAACGCCACCCCCACCCCCTCCTCCTGTTGGC
TGGGGAACCCCTAAAGTCACTAGACTTCCAAAACTTGAGCCTCTTGGTGAAACACATCATAATGATTTCT
ATAGGAAGCCACTGCCTCCCCTGGCTGTGCCACAGCGACCTAACAGTGATGCTCATGATGTGATCTCAAA
CGGTACAGCGGGCCCGGGATCCGCGATCGCCACCAGTCTGGGCCCAGTCGAGCTTCTGTTGCGAGGGAGC
AGCAGGAGATTGGATCTGCTTCACCAACAGTTGCAAGAATTGCACGCTCATGGAAGCGGCTCTCTCCTTG
AGCAATTGGGTCTTGCGGGAGCGGATTTGGCGGCTCCCGGCGTGCAGCAACAATTGGAATTGGAGCGGGA
GCGACTGCGGCGGGAGATACGGAAAGAACTCAAATTGAAGGAGGGCGCAGAGAACCTTAGACGCGCCACC
ACTGATCTTGGACGGGGTTCAGGATCCATGGTGAGCAAGGGCGAGGCAGTGATCAAGGAGTTCATGCGGT
TCAAGGTGCACATGGAGGGCTCCATGAACGGCCACGAGTTCGAGATCGAGGGCGAGGGCGAGGGCCGCCC
CTACGAGGGCACCCAGACCGCCAAGCTGAAGGTGACCAAGGGTGGCCCCCTGCCCTTCTCCTGGGACATC
CTGTCCCCTCAGTTCATGTACGGCTCCAGGGCCTTCATCAAGCACCCCGCCGACATCCCCGACTACTATA
AGCAGTCCTTCCCCGAGGGCTTCAAGTGGGAGCGCGTGATGAACTTCGAGGACGGCGGCGCCGTGACCGT
GACCCAGGACACCTCCCTGGAGGACGGCACCCTGATCTACAAGGTGAAGCTCCGCGGCACCAACTTCCCT
CCTGACGGCCCCGTAATGCAGAAGAAGACAATGGGCTGGGAAGCGTCCACCGAGCGGTTGTACCCCGAGG
ACGGCGTGCTGAAGGGCGACATTAAGATGGCCCTGCGCCTGAAGGACGGCGGCCGCTACCTGGCGGACTT
CAAGACCACCTACAAGGCCAAGAAGCCCGTGCAGATGCCCGGCGCCTACAACGTCGACCGCAAGTTGGAC
ATCACCTCCCACAACGAGGACTACACCGTGGTGGAACAGTACGAACGCTCCGAGGGCCGCCACTCCACCG
GCGGCATGGACGAGCTGTACAAGTCCGGACTCAGATCTAACATCGAGGAAGCACAAAAGCAGAAGGAACA
GAGACAGGCAGCAGAGGAGCTGGCAAACGGATCTGAAGCACAAAAGCAGAAGGAACAGAGACAGGCAGCA
GAGGAGCTGGCAAACGGATCTGAAGCACAAAAGCAGAAGGAACAGAGACAGGCAGCAGAGGAGCTGGCAA
ACGGATCCGTGAGCAAGGGCGAGGAGCTGTTCACCGGGGTGGTGCCCATCCTGGTCGAGCTGGACGGCGA
CGTAAACGGCCACAAGTTCAGCGTGTCCGGCGAGGGCGAGGGCGATGCCACCTACGGCAAGCTGACCCTG
AAGTTCATCTGCACCACCGGCAAGCTGCCCGTGCCCTGGCCCACCCTCGTGACCACCCTGACCTACGGCG
TGCAGTGCTTCGCCCGCTACCCCGACCACATGAAGCAGCACGACTTCTTCAAGTCCGCCATGCCCGAAGG
CTACGTCCAGGAGCGCACCATCTTCTTCAAGGACGACGGCAACTACAAGACCCGCGCCGAGGTGAAGTTC
GAGGGCGACACCCTGGTGAACCGCATCGAGCTGAAGGGCATCGACTTCAAGGAGGACGGCAACATCCTGG
GGCACAAGCTGGAGTACAACTACAACAGCCACAACGTCTATATCACCGCCGACAAGCAGAAGAACGGCAT
CAAGGCCAACTTCAAGATCCGCCACAACATCGAGGACGGCGGCGTGCAGCTCGCCGACCACTACCAGCAG
AACACCCCCATCGGCGACGGCCCCGTGCTGCTGCCCGACAACCACTACCTGAGCACCCAGTCCAAGCTGA
GCAAAGACCCCAACGAGAAGCGCGATCACATGGTCCTGCTGGAGTTCGTGACCGCCGCCGGGGCTAGC
[540 nt withheld, positions 3569-4108]
AGACGTGGGAAGAAAAAATCTGGGTGCCTTGTCTTGTGATAAACTAGTAGACCACCTCCCCTGCGAGCTA
AGCTGGACAGCCAATGACGGGTAAGAGAGTGACATTTTTCACTAACCTAAGACAGGAGGGCCGTCAGAGC
TACTGCCTAATCCAAAGACGGGTAAAAGTGATAAAAATGTATCACTCCAACCTAAGACAGGCGCAGCTTC
CGAGGGATTTGAGATCCAGACATGATAAGATACATTGATGAGTTTGGACAAACCAAAACTAGAATGCAGT
GAAAAAAATGCCTTATTTGTGAAATTTGTGATGCTATTGCCTTATTTGTAACCATTATAAGCTGCAATAA
ACAAGTTTGATATCTATAACAAGAAAATATATATATAATAAGTTATCACGTAAGTAGAACATGAAATAAC
AATATAATTATCGTATGAGTTAAATCTTAAAAGTCACGTAAAAGATAATCATGCGTCATTTTGACTCACG
CGGTCGTTATAGTTCAAAATCAGTGACACTTACCGCATTGACAAGCACGCCTCACGGGAGCTCCAAGCGG
CGACTGAGATGTCCTAAATGCACAGCGACGGATTCGCGCTATTTAGAAAGAGAGAGCAATATTTCAAGAA
TGCATGCGTCAATTTTACGCAGACTATCTTTCTAGGGTTAAGAATTCACTGGCCGTCGTTTTACAACGTC
GTGACTGGGAAAACCCTGGCGTTACCCAACTTAATCGCCTTGCAGCACATCCCCCTTTCGCCAGCTGGCG
TAATAGCGAAGAGGCCCGCACCGATCGCCCTTCCCAACAGTTGCGCAGCCTGAATGGCGAATGGCGCCTG
ATGCGGTATTTTCTCCTTACGCATCTGTGCGGTATTTCACACCGCATATGGTGCACTCTCAGTACAATCT
GCTCTGATGCCGCATAGTTAAGCCAGCCCCGACACCCGCCAACACCCGCTGACGCGCCCTGACGGGCTTG
TCTGCTCCCGGCATCCGCTTACAGACAAGCTGTGACCGTCTCCGGGAGCTGCATGTGTCAGAGGTTTTCA
CCGTCATCACCGAAACGCGCGAGACGAAAGGGCCTCGTGATACGCCTATTTTTATAGGTTAATGTCATGA
TAATAATGGTTTCTTAGACGTCAGGTGGCACTTTTCGGGGAAATGTGCGCGGAACCCCTATTTGTTTATT
TTTCTAAATACATTCAAATATGTATCCGCTCATGAGACAATAACCCTGATAAATGCTTCAATAATATTGA
AAAAGGAAGAGTATGAGTATTCAACATTTCCGTGTCGCCCTTATTCCCTTTTTTGCGGCATTTTGCCTTC
CTGTTTTTGCTCACCCAGAAACGCTGGTGAAAGTAAAAGATGCTGAAGATCAGTTGGGTGCACGAGTGGG
TTACATCGAACTGGATCTCAACAGCGGTAAGATCCTTGAGAGTTTTCGCCCCGAAGAACGTTTTCCAATG
ATGAGCACTTTTAAAGTTCTGCTATGTGGCGCGGTATTATCCCGTATTGACGCCGGGCAAGAGCAACTCG
GTCGCCGCATACACTATTCTCAGAATGACTTGGTTGAGTACTCACCAGTCACAGAAAAGCATCTTACGGA
TGGCATGACAGTAAGAGAATTATGCAGTGCTGCCATAACCATGAGTGATAACACTGCGGCCAACTTACTT
CTGACAACGATCGGAGGACCGAAGGAGCTAACCGCTTTTTTGCACAACATGGGGGATCATGTAACTCGCC
TTGATCGTTGGGAACCGGAGCTGAATGAAGCCATACCAAACGACGAGCGTGACACCACGATGCCTGTAGC
AATGGCAACAACGTTGCGCAAACTATTAACTGGCGAACTACTTACTCTAGCTTCCCGGCAACAATTAATA
GACTGGATGGAGGCGGATAAAGTTGCAGGACCACTTCTGCGCTCGGCCCTTCCGGCTGGCTGGTTTATTG
CTGATAAATCTGGAGCCGGTGAGCGTGGGTCTCGCGGTATCATTGCAGCACTGGGGCCAGATGGTAAGCC
CTCCCGTATCGTAGTTATCTACACGACGGGGAGTCAGGCAACTATGGATGAACGAAATAGACAGATCGCT
GAGATAGGTGCCTCACTGATTAAGCATTGGTAACTGTCAGACCAAGTTTACTCATATATACTTTAGATTG
ATTTAAAACTTCATTTTTAATTTAAAAGGATCTAGGTGAAGATCCTTTTTGATAATCTCATGACCAAAAT
CCCTTAACGTGAGTTTTCGTTCCACTGAGCGTCAGACCCCGTAGAAAAGATCAAAGGATCTTCTTGAGAT
CCTTTTTTTCTGCGCGTAATCTGCTGCTTGCAAACAAAAAAACCACCGCTACCAGCGGTGGTTTGTTTGC
CGGATCAAGAGCTACCAACTCTTTTTCCGAAGGTAACTGGCTTCAGCAGAGCGCAGATACCAAATACTGT
TCTTCTAGTGTAGCCGTAGTTAGGCCACCACTTCAAGAACTCTGTAGCACCGCCTACATACCTCGCTCTG
CTAATCCTGTTACCAGTGGCTGCTGCCAGTGGCGATAAGTCGTGTCTTACCGGGTTGGACTCAAGACGAT
AGTTACCGGATAAGGCGCAGCGGTCGGGCTGAACGGGGGGTTCGTGCACACAGCCCAGCTTGGAGCGAAC
GACCTACACCGAACTGAGATACCTACAGCGTGAGCTATGAGAAAGCGCCACGCTTCCCGAAGGGAGAAAG
GCGGACAGGTATCCGGTAAGCGGCAGGGTCGGAACAGGAGAGCGCACGAGGGAGCTTCCAGGGGGAAACG
CCTGGTATCTTTATAGTCCTGTCGGGTTTCGCCACCTCTGACTTGAGCGTCGATTTTTGTGATGCTCGTC
AGGGGGGCGGAGCCTATGGAAAAACGCCAGCAACGCGGCCTTTTTACGGTTCCTGGCCTTTTGCTGGCCT
TTTGCTCACATGTTCTTTCCTGCGTTATCCCCTGATTCTGTGGATAACCGTATTACCGCCTTTGAGTGAG
CTGATACCGCTCGCCGCAGCCGAACGACCGAGCGCAGCGAGTCAGTGAGCGAGGAAGCGGAAGAGCGCCC
AATACGCAAACCGCCTCTCCCCGCGCGTTGGCCGATTCATTAATGCAGCTGGCACGACAGGTTTCCCGAC
TGGAAAGCGGGCAGTGAGCGCAACGCAATTAATGTGAGTTAGCTCACTCATTAGGCACCCCAGGCTTTAC
ACTTTATGCTTCCGGCTCGTATGTTGTGTGGAATTGTGAGCGGATAACAATTTCACACAGGAAACAGCTA
TGACCATGATTACGCCAAGGTCGACTTAACCCTAGAAAGATAATCATATTGTGACGTACGTTAAAGATAA
TCATGCGTAAAATTGACGCATGTGTTTTATCGGTCTGTATATCGAGGTTTATTTATTAATTTGAATAGAT
ATTAAGTTTTATTATATTTACACTTTCTTACTAATAATAACTTCAACAAACAATTTATTTATGTTTATTT
ATTTATTAAAAAAAAACAAAAACTCAAAATTTCTTCTATAAAGTAACAAAACTTTTAGCAGTGAAAAAAA
TGCTTTATTTGTGAAATTTGTGATGCTATTGCTTTATTTGTAACCATTATAAGCTGCAATAAACAAGTTA
ACAACAACAATTGCATTCATTTTATGTTTCAGGTTCAGGGGGAGGTGTGGGAGGTTTTTTAAAGCAAGTA
AAACCTCTACAAATGTGGTATGGCTGATTATGATCCTCTGGAGATTTAGCCCTCCCACACATAACCAGAG
GGCAGCAATTCACGAATCCCAACTGCCGTCGGCTGTCCATCACTGTCCTTCACTATGGCTTTGATCCCAG
GATGCAGATCGAGAAGCACCTGTCGGCACCGTCCGCAGGGGCTCAAGATGCCCCTGTTCTCATTTCCGAT
CGCGACGATACAAGTCAGGTTGCCAGCTGCCGCAGCAGCAGCAGTGCCCAGCACCACGAGTTCTGCACAA
GGTCCCCCAGTAAAATGATATACATTGACACCAGTGAAGATGCGGCCGTCGCTAGAGAGAGCTGCGCTGG
CGACGCTGTAGTCTTCAGAGATGGGGATGCTGTTGATTGTAGCCGTTGCTCTTTCAATGAGGGTGGATTC
TTCTTGAGACAAAGGCTTGGCCATGGGGCCGGGGTTCTCCTCCACGTCGCCGGCCTGCTTCAGCAGGCTG
AAGTTGGTGGCGCCGCTGCCCCCGGGGAGCATGTCAAGGTCAAAATCGTCAAGAGCGTCAGCAGGCAGCA
TATCAAGGTCAAAGTCGTCAAGGGCATCGGCTGGGAGCATGTCTAAGTCAAAATCGTCAAGGGCGTCGGT
CGGCCCGCCGCTTTCGCACTTTAGCTGTTTCTCCAGGCCACATATGATTAGTTCCAGGCCGAAAAGGAAG
GCAGGTTCGGCTCCCTGCCGGTCGAACAGCTCAATTGCTTGTTTCAGAAGTGGGGGCATAGAATCGGTGG
TAGGTGTCTCTCTTTCCTCTTTTGCTACTTGATGCTCCTGTTCCTCCAATACGCAGCCCAGTGTAAAGTG
GCCCACGGCGGACAGAGCGTACAGTGCGTTCTCCAGGGAGAAGCCTTGCTGACACAGGAACGCGAGCTGA
TTTTCCAGGGTTTCGTACTGTTTCTCTGTTGGGCGGGTGCCGAGATGCACTTTAGCCCCGTCGCGATGTG
AGAGGAGAGCACAGCGGTATGACTTGGCGTTGTTCCGCAGAAAGTCTTGCCATGACTCGCCTTCCAGGGG
GCAGGAGTGGGTATGATGCCTGTCCAGCATCTCGATTGGCAGGGCATCGAGCAGGGCCCGCTTGTTCTTC
ACGTGCCAGTACAGGGTAGGCTGCTCAACTCCCAGCTTTTGAGCGAGTTTCCTTGTCGTCAGGCCTTCGA
TACCGACTCCATTGAGTAATTCCAGAGCAGAGTTTATGACTTTGCTCTTGTCCAGTCTAGACATCTTATC
GTCATCGTCTTTGTAATCCATGGTGGCGGATCCCGCGTCACGACACCTGTGTTCTGGCGGCAAACCCGTT
GCGAAAAAGAACGTTCACGGCGACTACTGCACTTATATACGGTTCTCCCCCACCCTCGGGAAAAAGGCGG
AGCCAGTACACGACATCACTTTCCCAGTTTACCCCGCGCCACCTTCTCTAGGCACCGGTTCAATTGCCGA
CCCCTCCCCCCAACTTCTCGGGGACTGTGGGCGATGTGCGCTCTGCCCACTGACGGGCACCGGAGCCACT
CGAGTGGAATT
